>Addgene plasmid #26483 | pJC71.6-spp-15 | depositor partial sequence | sequence record 12514 | Author sequence
TGCAATTTAGATTTTCAAAGATGACACATGTCACTTTACTTATAACTGTAGGTTTATTCCACGTCATATC
TGGGTACCCACAGACCTATGAACTTAATCAGTCTGATAGAGGATATTATCCGATCCTGTTTGACAAAAGA
TTTGATCCTATTCAATTTGGAAAACGATTTGATCCAATACAATTTGGTAAGCGATTTGATCCAATTCAAT
TTGGAAAACGATTTGATCCAATACAATTTGGTAAGCGATTTGATCCAATTCAATTTGGAAAACGATTTGA
TCCAATACAATTTGGTAAGCGATTTGATCCGATTCAATTCGGAAAAAAATTTGATCCTATTCAATTGGAA
AAA
