>Addgene plasmid #26483 | pJC71.6-spp-15 | addgene partial sequence | sequence record 32674 | 26483 with T3
CGCACTTTTGGACAATCTTTTTCCAATTGAATAGGATCAAATTTTTTTCCGAATTGAATCGGATCAAATC
GCTTACCAAATTGTATTGGATCAAATCGTTTTCCAAATTGAATTGGATCAAATCGCTTACCAAATTGTAT
TGGATCAAATCGTTTTCCAAATTGAATTGGATCAAATCGCTTACCAAATTGTATTGGATCAAATCGTTTT
CCAAATTGAATAGGATCAAATCTTTTGTCAAACAGGATCGGATAATATCCTCTATCAGACTGATTAAGTT
CATAGGTCTGTGGGTACCCAGATATGACGTGGAATAAACCTACAGTTATAAGTAAAGTGACATGTGTCAT
CTTTGAAAATCTAAATTGCAAAGGTCACTTCTATAGTGTCACCTAAATCTCCCTAATAGTGAG
