>Addgene plasmid #26483 | pJC71.6-spp-15 | addgene partial sequence | sequence record 32675 | 26483 with SP6
TGACACATGTCACTTTACTTATAACTGTAGGTTTATTCCACGTCATATCTGGGTACCCACAGACCTATGA
ACTTAATCAGTCTGATAGAGGATATTATCCGATCCTGTTTGACAAAAGATTTGATCCTATTCAATTTGGA
AAACGATTTGATCCAATACAATTTGGTAAGCGATTTGATCCAATTCAATTTGGAAAACGATTTGATCCAA
TACAATTTGGTAAGCGATTTGATCCAATTCAATTTGGAAAACGATTTGATCCAATACAATTTGGTAAGCG
ATTTGATCCGATTCAATTCGGAAAAAAATTTGATCCTATTCAATTTGGAAAAAGATTTGATCCAATAATG
TTTGGCAGAAAGGTCTCCCTTTAGTGAGGGTTAATTCTCCCTATAGTGAGTCGTATTAGGATC
