[The description below was written by a language model from this plasmid's Addgene catalogue record.]
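Description:
pJC71.6-spp-15 is a bacterial cloning plasmid carrying a 353 bp fragment of spp-15 from the planarian Schmidtea mediterranea in the pJC53.2 backbone (about 3.2 kb without insert). pJC53.2 is a T/A cloning vector built as a template for in vitro transcription. The insert was introduced at Eam1105I sites, which produce the single-base overhangs used for T/A ligation of PCR products and were destroyed during cloning. The plasmid is maintained at high copy in standard E. coli cloning strains and is selected with both ampicillin and kanamycin. The record does not name the origin of replication, and no feature table was provided.

The insert is surrounded by bacteriophage RNA polymerase promoters rather than by any promoter for expression in cells. According to the depositor, transcription with T7 RNA polymerase yields double-stranded RNA, which implies that T7 promoters read into the insert from both sides so that both strands are made in a single reaction. SP6 and T3 polymerases each produce single-stranded transcripts, and SP6 and T3 sites also serve as the flanking sequencing primer sites. Which of the two gives the sense and which the antisense strand is not stated and would depend on insert orientation.

The same clone can therefore supply dsRNA for RNA interference knockdown and riboprobes for in situ hybridization. It comes from a genome-wide study of peptide hormones in planarian germline development. The depositor notes that the insert has minor sequence differences from the NCBI reference entry that do not affect plasmid function.
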