Addgene plasmid #26483: pJC71.6-spp-15
Depositing lab: Phillip Newmark. Depositing organization: University of Illinois at Urbana-Champaign. Publication: Genome-wide analyses reveal a role for peptide hormones in planarian germline development. Collins JJ, Hou X, Romanova EV, Lambrus BG, Miller CM, Saberi A, Sweedler JV, Newmark PA. PLoS Biol. 2010 . 8(10):e1000509. 10.1371/journal.pbio.1000509 PubMed 20967238.
Backbone
  Vector backbone: pJC53.2
  Backbone size w/o insert (bp): 3240
  Vector type: T/A Cloning Vector for dsRNA generation and the generation of sense and anti-sense probes
Growth in bacteria
  Bacterial resistance: Ampicillin and Kanamycin, 100 & 50 μg/mL
  Growth temperature: 37°C
  Growth strain: DH5alpha
  Copy number: High Copy
Gene/Insert
  Gene/Insert name: spp-15
  Species: S. mediterranea (planarian)
  Insert size (bp): 353
  GenBank ID: BK007013
  Cloning method: Restriction Enzyme; 5′ cloning site Eam1105I (destroyed during cloning); 3′ cloning site Eam1105I (destroyed during cloning)
  Sequencing primers: 5′ SP6; 3′ T3
Terms and licenses: Academic/Nonprofit Terms; Industry Terms: Not Available to Industry
Depositor comments: dsRNA can be generated by in vitro transcription with T7 RNA polymerase and single stranded probes can be generated with SP6 or T3 RNA polymerases. The insert has minor sequence discrepancies with NCBI; these do not affect plasmid function.
How to cite: pJC71.6-spp-15 was a gift from Phillip Newmark (Addgene plasmid # 26483 ; http://n2t.net/addgene:26483 ; RRID:Addgene_26483)
